>Addgene plasmid #57267 | Dronpa-CD151-7 | addgene full sequence | sequence record 253031 | Addgene NGS Result
TGATTCTGTGGATAACCGTATTACCGCCATGCATTAGTTATTAATAGTAATCAATTACGGGGTCATTAGT
TCATAGCCCATATATGGAGTTCCGCGTTACATAACTTACGGTAAATGGCCCGCCTGGCTGACCGCCCAAC
GACCCCCGCCCATTGACGTCAATAATGACGTATGTTCCCATAGTAACGCCAATAGGGACTTTCCATTGAC
GTCAATGGGTGGAGTATTTACGGTAAACTGCCCACTTGGCAGTACATCAAGTGTATCATATGCCAAGTAC
GCCCCCTATTGACGTCAATGACGGTAAATGGCCCGCCTGGCATTATGCCCAGTACATGACCTTATGGGAC
TTTCCTACTTGGCAGTACATCTACGTATTAGTCATCGCTATTACCATGGTGATGCGGTTTTGGCAGTACA
TCAATGGGCGTGGATAGCGGTTTGACTCACGGGGATTTCCAAGTCTCCACCCCATTGACGTCAATGGGAG
TTTGTTTTGGCACCAAAATCAACGGGACTTTCCAAAATGTCGTAACAACTCCGCCCCATTGACGCAAATG
GGCGGTAGGCGTGTACGGTGGGAGGTCTATATAAGCAGAGCTGGTTTAGTGAACCGTCAGATCCGCTAGC
GCTACCGGTCGCCACCATGGTGAGTGTGATTAAACCAGACATGAAGATCAAGCTGCGTATGGAAGGCGCT
GTAAATGGACACCCGTTCGCGATTGAAGGAGTTGGCCTTGGGAAGCCTTTCGAGGGAAAACAGAGTATGG
ACCTTAAAGTCAAAGAAGGCGGACCTCTGCCTTTCGCCTATGACATCTTGACAACTGTGTTCTGTTACGG
CAACAGGGTATTCGCCAAATACCCAGAAAATATAGTAGACTATTTCAAGCAGTCGTTTCCTGAGGGCTAC
TCTTGGGAACGAAGCATGAATTACGAAGACGGGGGCATTTGTAACGCGACAAACGACATAACCCTGGATG
GTGACTGTTATATCTATGAAATTCGATTTGATGGTGTGAACTTTCCTGCCAATGGTCCAGTTATGCAGAA
GAGGACTGTGAAATGGGAGCCATCCACTGAGAAATTGTATGTGCGTGATGGAGTGCTGAAGGGTGATATT
AACGCGGCTCTGTCGCTTGAAGGAGGTGGCCATTACCGATGTGACTTCAAAACTACTTATAAAGCTAAGA
AGGTTGTCCAGTTGCCAGACTATCACTTTGTGGACCACCACATTGAGATTAAAAGCCACGACAAAGATTA
CAGTAATGTTAATCTGCATGAGCACGCCGAAGCGCATTCTGAGCTGCCGAGGCAGGCCAAGTCCGGACTC
AGATCTGGCGGTATGGGTGAGTTCAACGAGAAGAAGACAACATGTGGCACCGTTTGCCTCAAGTACCTGC
TGTTTACCTACAATTGCTGCTTCTGGCTGGCTGGCCTGGCTGTCATGGCAGTGGGCATCTGGACGCTGGC
CCTCAAGAGTGACTACATCAGCCTGCTGGCCTCAGGCACCTACCTGGCCACAGCCTACATCCTGGTGGTG
GCGGGCACTGTCGTCATGGTGACTGGGGTCTTGGGCTGCTGCGCCACCTTCAAGGAGCGTCGGAACCTGC
TGCGCCTGTACTTCATCCTGCTCCTCATCATCTTTCTGCTGGAGATCATCGCTGGTATCCTCGCCTACGC
CTACTACCAGCAGCTGAACACGGAGCTCAAGGAGAACCTGAAGGACACCATGACCAAGCGCTACCACCAG
CCGGGCCATGAGGCTGTGACCAGCGCTGTGGACCAGCTGCAGCAGGAGTTCCACTGCTGTGGCAGCAACA
ACTCACAGGACTGGCGAGACAGTGAGTGGATCCGCTCACAGGAGGCCGGTGGCCGTGTGGTCCCAGACAG
CTGCTGCAAGACGGTGGTGGCTCTTTGTGGACAGCGAGACCATGCCTCCAACATCTACAAGGTGGAGGGC
GGCTGCATCACCAAGTTGGAGACCTTCATCCAGGAGCACCTGAGGGTCATTGGGGCTGTGGGGATCGGCA
TTGCCTGTGTGCAGGTCTTTGGCATGATCTTCACGTGCTGCCTGTACAGGAGTCTCAAGCTGGAGCACTA
CTGAGAATTCTGCAGTCGACGGTACCGCGGGCCCGGGATCCACCGGATCTAGATAACTGATCATAATCAG
CCATACCACATTTGTAGAGGTTTTACTTGCTTTAAAAAACCTCCCACACCTCCCCCTGAACCTGAAACAT
AAAATGAATGCAATTGTTGTTGTTAACTTGTTTATTGCAGCTTATAATGGTTACAAATAAAGCAATAGCA
TCACAAATTTCACAAATAAAGCATTTTTTTCACTGCATTCTAGTTGTGGTTTGTCCAAACTCATCAATGT
ATCTTAACGCGTAAATTGTAAGCGTTAATATTTTGTTAAAATTCGCGTTAAATTTTTGTTAAATCAGCTC
ATTTTTTAACCAATAGGCCGAAATCGGCAAAATCCCTTATAAATCAAAAGAATAGACCGAGATAGGGT
[37 nt withheld, positions 2519-2555]
AAAGAACGTGGACTCCAACGTCAAAGG
[49 nt withheld, positions 2583-2631]
T
[91 nt withheld, positions 2633-2723]
G
[124 nt withheld, positions 2725-2848]
CAGGTGGCACTTTTCGGGGAAATGTGCGCGGAACCCCTATTTGTTTATTTTTCTAAATACATTCAAATAT
GTATCCGCTCATGAGACAATAACCCTGATAAATGCTTCAATAATATTGAAAAAGGAAGAGTCCTGAGGCG
GAAAGAACCAGCTGTGGAATGTGTGTCAGTTAGGGTGTGGAAAGTCCCCAGGCTCCCCAGCAGGCAGAAG
TATGCAAAGCATGCATCTCAATTAGTCAGCAACCAGGTGTGGAAAGTCCCCAGGCTCCCCAGCAGGCAGA
AGTATGCAAAGCATGCATCTCAATTAGTCAGCAACCATAGTCCCGCCCCTAACTCCGCCCATCCCGCCCC
TAACTCCGCCCAGTTCCGCCCATTCTCCGCCCCATGGCTGACTAATTTTTTTTATTTATGCAGAGGCCGA
GGCCGCCTCGGCCTCTGAGCTATTCCAGAAGTAGTGAGGAGGCTTTTTTGGAGGCCTAGGCTTTTGCAAA
GATCGATCAAGAGACAGGATGAGGATCGTTTCGCATGATTGAACAAGATGGATTGCACGCAGGTTCTCCG
GCCGCTTGGGTGGAGAGGCTATTCGGCTATGACTGGGCACAACAGACAATCGGCTGCTCTGATGCCGCCG
TGTTCCGGCTGTCAGCGCAGGGGCGCCCGGTTCTTTTTGTCAAGACCGACCTGTCCGGTGCCCTGAATGA
ACTGCAAGACGAGGCAGCGCGGCTATCGTGGCTGGCCACGACGGGCGTTCCTTGCGCAGCTGTGCTCGAC
GTTGTCACTGAAGCGGGAAGGGACTGGCTGCTATTGGGCGAAGTGCCGGGGCAGGATCTCCTGTCATCTC
ACCTTGCTCCTGCCGAGAAAGTATCCATCATGGCTGATGCAATGCGGCGGCTGCATACGCTTGATCCGGC
TACCTGCCCATTCGACCACCAAGCGAAACATCGCATCGAGCGAGCACGTACTCGGATGGAAGCCGGTCTT
GTCGATCAGGATGATCTGGACGAAGAGCATCAGGGGCTCGCGCCAGCCGAACTGTTCGCCAGGCTCAAGG
CGAGCATGCCCGACGGCGAGGATCTCGTCGTGACCCATGGCGATGCCTGCTTGCCGAATATCATGGTGGA
AAATGGCCGCTTTTCTGGATTCATCGACTGTGGCCGGCTGGGTGTGGCGGACCGCTATCAGGACATAGCG
TTGGCTACCCGTGATATTGCTGAAGAGCTTGGCGGCGAATGGGCTGACCGCTTCCTCGTGCTTTACGGTA
TCGCCGCTCCCGATTCGCAGCGCATCGCCTTCTATCGCCTTCTTGACGAGTTCTTCTGAGCGGGACTCTG
GGGTTCGAAATGACCGACCAAGCGACGCCCAACCTGCCATCACGAGATTTCGATTCCACCGCCGCCTTCT
ATGAAAGGTTGGGCTTCGGAATCGTTTTCCGGGACGCCGGCTGGATGATCCTCCAGCGCGGGGATCTCAT
GCTGGAGTTCTTCGCCCACCCTAGGGGGAGGCTAACTGAAACACGGAAGGAGACAATACCGGAAGGAACC
CGCGCTATGACGGCAATAAAAAGACAGAATAAAACGCACGGTGTTGGGTCGTTTGTTCATAAACGCGGGG
TTCGGTCCCAGGGCTGGCACTCTGTCGATACCCCACCGAGACCCCATTGGGGCCAATACGCCCGCGTTTC
TTCCTTTTCCCCACCCCACCCCCCAAGTTCGGGTGAAGGCCCAGGGCTCGCAGCCAACGTCGGGGCGGCA
GGCCCTGCCATAGCCTCAGGTTACTCATATATACTTTAGATTGATTTAAAACTTCATTTTTAATTTAAAA
GGATCTAGGTGAAGATCCTTTTTGATAATCTCATGACCAAAATCCCTTAACGTGAGTTTTCGTTCCACTG
AGCGTCAGACCCCGTAGAAAAGATCAAAGGATCTTCTTGAGATCCTTTTTTTCTGCGCGTAATCTGCTGC
TTGCAAACAAAAAAACCACCGCTACCAGCGGTGGTTTGTTTGCCGGATCAAGAGCTACCAACTCTTTTTC
CGAAGGTAACTGGCTTCAGCAGAGCGCAGATACCAAATACTGTTCTTCTAGTGTAGCCGTAGTTAGGCCA
CCACTTCAAGAACTCTGTAGCACCGCCTACATACCTCGCTCTGCTAATCCTGTTACCAGTGGCTGCTGCC
AGTGGCGATAAGTCGTGTCTTACCGGGTTGGACTCAAGACGATAGTTACCGGATAAGGCGCAGCGGTCGG
GCTGAACGGGGGGTTCGTGCACACAGCCCAGCTTGGAGCGAACGACCTACACCGAACTGAGATACCTACA
GCGTGAGCTATGAGAAAGCGCCACGCTTCCCGAAGGGAGAAAGGCGGACAGGTATCCGGTAAGCGGCAGG
GTCGGAACAGGAGAGCGCACGAGGGAGCTTCCAGGGGGAAACGCCTGGTATCTTTATAGTCCTGTCGGGT
TTCGCCACCTCTGACTTGAGCGTCGATTTTTGTGATGCTCGTCAGGGGGGCGGAGCCTATGGAAAAACGC
CAGCAACGCGGCCTTTTTACGGTTCCTGGCCTTTTGCTGGCCTTTTGCTCACATGTTCTTTCCTGCGTTA
TCCCC
Features (pLannotate 1.2.2; 16 found; start..end, strand, type, name):
      1..27      +  rep_origin     RSF ori (fragment): Plasmids containing the RSF 1030 origin of replication can be propagated in E. coli cells that contain additional plasmids with compatible origins.
     95..398     +  enhancer       CMV enhancer: human cytomegalovirus immediate early enhancer
    399..602     +  promoter       CMV promoter: human cytomegalovirus (CMV) immediate early promoter
    647..1322    +  CDS            Dronpa-Green3 (fragment): photoswitchable Dronpa-Green3 fluorescent protein
   1343..2101    +  CDS            CD151: CD151_HUMAN - Also known as TSPAN24. Experimental evidence at protein level: Swiss-Prot protein existence level 1. (Microbial infection) Plays a role in human papillomavirus 16/HPV-16 endocytosis upon binding to cell surface receptor. From Homo sapiens (Human).
   2105..2141    +  misc_feature   MCS (fragment): multiple cloning site
   2158..2242    +  CDS            large T antigen (fragment): large T antigen from SV40 (simian virus 40)
   2265..2386    +  polyA_signal   SV40 poly(A) signal: SV40 polyadenylation signal
   2420..2848    -  rep_origin     f1 ori (sequence partly withheld): f1 bacteriophage origin of replication; arrow indicates direction of (+) strand synthesis
   2875..2979    +  promoter       AmpR promoter: bla
   2981..3338    +  promoter       SV40 promoter: SV40 enhancer and early promoter
   3373..4167    +  CDS            NeoR/KanR: aminoglycoside phosphotransferase from Tn5; aph(3')-II (or nptII); confers resistance to neomycin, kanamycin, and G418 (Geneticin®)
   4188..4340    +  CDS            ble (fragment): BLE_KLEPN - Experimental evidence at protein level: Swiss-Prot protein existence level 1. Binding protein with a strong affinity to the bleomycin family of antibiotics. Binds to CL990; an antimitotic-antibiotic compound. From Klebsiella pneumoniae.
   4399..4446    +  polyA_signal   HSV TK poly(A) signal: herpes simplex virus thymidine kinase polyadenylation signal (Cole and Stacy, 1985)
   4537..4553    -  polyA_signal   bGH poly(A) signal (fragment): bovine growth hormone polyadenylation signal
   4775..5363    +  rep_origin     ori: high-copy-number ColE1/pMB1/pBR322/pUC origin of replication
