[The description below was written by a language model from this plasmid's Addgene catalogue record and pLannotate feature annotations shown in this document.]
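Description:
Dronpa-CD151-7 is a mammalian expression plasmid that produces human CD151 (tetraspanin-24) fused to the photoswitchable green fluorescent protein Dronpa. The backbone is a Dronpa fusion vector with a layout typical of C1-style fluorescent protein plasmids. The CMV immediate-early enhancer and promoter drive a single open reading frame in which Dronpa comes first. A short linker region follows, then the CD151 coding sequence, so the fluorescent protein sits at the N-terminus of the tetraspanin. The "7" in the name may refer to linker length, but the record does not say so. Remnant multiple cloning site sequence and an SV40 polyadenylation signal lie downstream and terminate the transcript.

A high-copy ColE1/pUC-type origin supports propagation in E. coli, and an f1 origin is also present. Selection relies on one NeoR/KanR (aminoglycoside phosphotransferase) gene with dual promoters. A bacterial promoter gives kanamycin resistance in E. coli, while the SV40 early promoter, paired with the HSV TK polyadenylation signal, gives G418 resistance in mammalian cells and allows stable lines to be selected. The small annotated fragments (RSF ori, large T antigen, ble and bGH poly(A)) appear to be partial matches within backbone sequence rather than functional elements.

The construct is intended as a localization marker for tetraspanin-enriched membrane domains in live or fixed mammalian cells, with excitation recorded at 503 nm and emission at 518 nm. Dronpa can be reversibly switched between bright and dark states with light, which makes such fusions suited to tracking protein movement and to photoswitching-based super-resolution imaging. The record itself states only the localization purpose.
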