Addgene plasmid #57267: Dronpa-CD151-7
Purpose: Localization: Tetraspanin/Membrane, Excitation: 503, Emission: 518
Depositing lab: Michael Davidson. Depositing organization: Florida State University, Tallahassee.
Backbone
  Vector backbone: Dronpa
  Backbone size w/o insert (bp): 4750
  Vector type: Mammalian Expression
  Selectable markers: Neomycin (select with G418)
Growth in bacteria
  Bacterial resistance: Kanamycin, 50 μg/mL
  Growth temperature: 37°C
  Growth strain: DH5alpha
  Copy number: High Copy
Gene/Insert
  Gene/Insert name: CD151 (alt name: NM_001039490.1)
  Species: H. sapiens (human)
  Entrez Gene: CD151 (a.k.a. EBS7, GP27, MER2, PETA-3, RAPH, SFA1, TSPAN24)
  Promoter: CMV
  Tag / fusion protein: Dronpa
  Cloning method: Unknown
  Sequencing primers: 5′ CMV-F; 3′ SV40pA-R
Terms and licenses: Academic/Nonprofit Terms; Industry Terms
Depositor comments: . Excitation = 503; Emission = 518
How to cite: Dronpa-CD151-7 was a gift from Michael Davidson (Addgene plasmid # 57267 ; http://n2t.net/addgene:57267 ; RRID:Addgene_57267)
