>Addgene plasmid #57267 | Dronpa-CD151-7 | depositor partial sequence | sequence record 88405 | insert sequence
CGACAAAGATTACAGTAATGTTAATCTGCATGAGCACGCCGAAGCGCATTCTGAGCTGCCGAGGCAGGCC
AAGTCCGGACTCAGATCTGGCGGTATGGGTGAGTTCAACGAGAAGAAGACAACATGTGGCACCGTTTGCC
TCAAGTACCTGCTGTTTACCTACAATTGCTGCTTCTGGCTGGCTGGCCTGGCTGTCATGGCAGTGGGCAT
CTGGACGCTGGCCCTCAAGAGTGACTACATCAGCCTGCTGGCCTCAGGCACCTACCTGGCCACAGCCTAC
ATCCTGGTGGTGGCGGGCACTGTCGTCATGGTGACTGGGGTCTTGGGCTGCTGCGCCACCTTCAAGGAGC
GTCGGAACCTGCTGCGCCTGTACTTCATCCTGCTCCTCATCATCTTTCTGCTGGAGATCATCGCTGGTAT
CCTCGCCTACGCCTACTACCAGCAGCTGAACACGGAGCTCAAGGAGAACCTGAAGGACACCATGACCAAG
CGCTACCACCAGCCGGGCCATGAGGCTGTGACCAGCGCTGTGGACCAGCTGCAGCAGGAGTTCCACTGCT
GTGGCAGCAACAACTCACAGGACTGGCGAGACAGTGAGTGGATCCGCTCACAGGAGGCCGGTGGCCGTGT
GGTCCCAGACAGCTGCTGCAAGACGGTGGTGGCTCTTTGTGGACAGCGAGACCATGCCTCCAACATCTAC
AAGGTGGAGGGCGGCTGCATCACCAAGTTGGAGACCTTCATCCAGGAGCACCTGAGGGTCATTGGGGCTG
TGGGGATCGGCATTGCCTGTGTGCAGGTCTTTGGCATGATCTTCACGTGCTGCCTGTACAGGAGTCTCAA
GCTGGAGCACTACTGAGAATTCTGCAGTCGACGGTACCGCGGGCCCGGGATCCACCGGATCTAGATAACT
GATCATAATCAGCCATACCACATT
